Addgene plasmid #136199: pCDNA4.TO-ORF38-2xCSTREP
Purpose: Expresses C-terminally strep tagged Kaposi's Sarcoma Associated Herpesvirus (KSHV) ORF38
Depositing lab: Britt Glaunsinger. Publication: Global mapping of herpesvirus-host protein complexes reveals a transcription strategy for late genes. Davis ZH, Verschueren E, Jang GM, Kleffman K, Johnson JR, Park J, Von Dollen J, Maher MC, Johnson T, Newton W, Jager S, Shales M, Horner J, Hernandez RD, Krogan NJ, Glaunsinger BA. Mol Cell. 2015 Jan 22;57(2):349-60. doi: 10.1016/j.molcel.2014.11.026. Epub 2014 Dec 24. PubMed 25544563.
Backbone
  Vector backbone: pCDNA4.TO
  Backbone manufacturer: Invitrogen
  Vector type: Mammalian Expression
  Selectable markers: Zeocin
Growth in bacteria
  Bacterial resistance: Ampicillin, 100 μg/mL
  Growth temperature: 37°C
  Growth strain: DH5alpha
  Copy number: High Copy
Gene/Insert
  Gene/Insert name: ORF38
  Species: Kaposi's sarcoma-associated herpesvirus (KSHV)
  Promoter: CMV
  Cloning method: Restriction Enzyme; 5′ cloning site Unknown (unknown if destroyed)
  Sequencing primers: 5′ CGCAAATGGGCGGTAGGCGTG; 3′ TAGAAGGCACAGTCGAGGCT
Resource information
  A portion of this plasmid was derived from a plasmid made by: cDNA of reactivated TREx BCBL-1-RTA cells
Terms and licenses: Academic/Nonprofit Terms; Industry Terms: Not Available to Industry
How to cite: pCDNA4.TO-ORF38-2xCSTREP was a gift from Britt Glaunsinger (Addgene plasmid # 136199 ; http://n2t.net/addgene:136199 ; RRID:Addgene_136199)
