[The description below was written by a language model from this plasmid's Addgene catalogue record and pLannotate feature annotations shown in this document.]
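Description:
pCDNA4.TO-ORF38-2xCSTREP is a mammalian expression plasmid built on the Invitrogen pCDNA4.TO backbone that expresses ORF38 of Kaposi's sarcoma-associated herpesvirus (KSHV) with a C-terminal Strep tag; the name indicates a tandem (2x) tag. The insert was derived from cDNA of reactivated TREx BCBL-1-RTA cells. In bacteria the roughly 5.3 kb plasmid is maintained at high copy from a ColE1/pUC-type origin and selected with ampicillin through the bla gene. An f1 origin is also present. For mammalian cells, a Zeocin resistance cassette (Sh ble) sits downstream of both the SV40 early promoter and the bacterial EM7 promoter and ends in an SV40 polyadenylation signal, so stable lines can be selected.

ORF38 transcription is driven by the human CMV immediate early enhancer and promoter and terminated by the bovine growth hormone poly(A) signal. Directly after the CMV promoter the annotation software flags two short tet operator-containing fragments. These match the CMV/TetO2 arrangement of this backbone: in cells that express the Tet repressor the promoter is held off until tetracycline or doxycycline is added, while in ordinary cells it is constitutive. The annotated ORF38 coding sequence is short (about 180 nt) and matches the HHV-8 cytoplasmic envelopment protein 3, a tegument protein implicated in cytoplasmic envelopment, egress and viral entry. The Strep tag is not annotated separately in the feature table, but it presumably lies in the unannotated stretch between the ORF and the poly(A) signal.

The associated publication mapped herpesvirus-host protein complexes globally, which suggests the tag was used for affinity purification of ORF38 and its interacting host proteins from transfected cells.
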