Features (pLannotate 1.2.2; 22 found; start..end, strand, type, name):
     28..80      -  misc_feature   bom (fragment): basis of mobility region from pBR322
    235..614     +  enhancer       CMV enhancer: human cytomegalovirus immediate early enhancer
    615..818     +  promoter       CMV promoter: human cytomegalovirus (CMV) immediate early promoter
    820..839     +  promoter       PLtetO-1 promoter (fragment): modified phage lambda PL promoter with tet operator sites (Lutz and Bujard, 1997)
    841..860     +  promoter       PLtetO-1 promoter (fragment): modified phage lambda PL promoter with tet operator sites (Lutz and Bujard, 1997)
    868..901     +  promoter       TRE3GV promoter (fragment): 3rd-generation Tet-responsive promoter that can be activated by binding of Tet-On® 3G, optimized for retroviral and lentiviral vectors
   1025..1207    +  CDS            ORF38: CEP3_HHV8P - Protein inferred from homology: Swiss-Prot protein existence level 3. Plays an important role in the cytoplasmic envelopment of tegument proteins and capsids during the assembly and egress processes. Participates also in viral entry at the fusion step probably by regulating the core fusion machinery. From Human herpesvirus 8 type P (isolate GK18) (HHV-8) (Kaposi's sarcoma-associated herpesvirus).
   1353..1577    +  polyA_signal   bGH poly(A) signal: bovine growth hormone polyadenylation signal
   1581..1602    +  promoter       SV40 promoter (fragment): SV40 enhancer and early promoter
   1623..2051    +  rep_origin     f1 ori (sequence partly withheld): f1 bacteriophage origin of replication; arrow indicates direction of (+) strand synthesis
   2065..2394    +  promoter       SV40 promoter: SV40 enhancer and early promoter
   2442..2489    +  promoter       EM7 promoter: synthetic bacterial promoter&nbsp
   2508..2882    +  CDS            BleoR: antibiotic-binding protein; Sh ble from Streptoalloteichus hindustanus; confers resistance to bleomycin, phleomycin, and Zeocin™
   2892..3017    +  CDS            ble (fragment): BLE_KLEPN - Experimental evidence at protein level: Swiss-Prot protein existence level 1. Binding protein with a strong affinity to the bleomycin family of antibiotics. Binds to CL990; an antimitotic-antibiotic compound. From Klebsiella pneumoniae.
   3012..3133    +  polyA_signal   SV40 poly(A) signal: SV40 polyadenylation signal
   3206..3222    -  protein_bind   lac operator: The lac repressor binds to the lac operator to inhibit transcription in E. coli. This inhibition can be relieved by adding lactose or isopropyl-β-D-thiogalactopyranoside (IPTG). lac repressor encoded by lacI
   3230..3260    -  promoter       lac promoter: promoter for the E. coli lac operon
   3275..3296    -  protein_bind   CAP binding site: CAP binding activates transcription in the presence of cAMP. E. coli catabolite activator protein
   3309..3401    -  CDS            lacI (fragment): lac repressor; lacI; The lac repressor binds to the lac operator to inhibit transcription in E. coli. This inhibition can be relieved by adding lactose or isopropyl-β-D-thiogalactopyranoside (IPTG).
   3584..4172    -  rep_origin     ori: high-copy-number ColE1/pMB1/pBR322/pUC origin of replication
   4343..5203    -  CDS            AmpR: β-lactamase; bla; confers resistance to ampicillin, carbenicillin, and related antibiotics
   5204..5308    -  promoter       AmpR promoter: bla
>Addgene plasmid #136199 | pCDNA4.TO-ORF38-2xCSTREP | addgene full sequence | sequence record 267509 | Addgene NGS Result
GACGGATCGGGAGATCTCCCGATCCCCTATGGTGCACTCTCAGTACAATCTGCTCTGATGCCGCATAGTT
AAGCCAGTATCTGCTCCCTGCTTGTGTGTTGGAGGTCGCTGAGTAGTGCGCGAGCAAAATTTAAGCTACA
ACAAGGCAAGGCTTGACCGACAATTGCATGAAGAATCTGCTTAGGGTTAGGCGTTTTGCGCTGCTTCGCG
ATGTACGGGCCAGATATACGCGTTGACATTGATTATTGACTAGTTATTAATAGTAATCAATTACGGGGTC
ATTAGTTCATAGCCCATATATGGAGTTCCGCGTTACATAACTTACGGTAAATGGCCCGCCTGGCTGACCG
CCCAACGACCCCCGCCCATTGACGTCAATAATGACGTATGTTCCCATAGTAACGCCAATAGGGACTTTCC
ATTGACGTCAATGGGTGGAGTATTTACGGTAAACTGCCCACTTGGCAGTACATCAAGTGTATCATATGCC
AAGTACGCCCCCTATTGACGTCAATGACGGTAAATGGCCCGCCTGGCATTATGCCCAGTACATGACCTTA
TGGGACTTTCCTACTTGGCAGTACATCTACGTATTAGTCATCGCTATTACCATGGTGATGCGGTTTTGGC
AGTACATCAATGGGCGTGGATAGCGGTTTGACTCACGGGGATTTCCAAGTCTCCACCCCATTGACGTCAA
TGGGAGTTTGTTTTGGCACCAAAATCAACGGGACTTTCCAAAATGTCGTAACAACTCCGCCCCATTGACG
CAAATGGGCGGTAGGCGTGTACGGTGGGAGGTCTATATAAGCAGAGCTCTCCCTATCAGTGATAGAGATC
TCCCTATCAGTGATAGAGATCGTCGACGAGCTCGTTTAGTGAACCGTCAGATCGCCTGGAGACGCCATCC
ACGCTGTTTTGACCTCCATAGAAGACACCGGGACCGATCCAGCCTCCGGACTCTAGCGTTTAAACTTAAG
CTTGGTACCGAGCTCGGATCCACTAGTCCAGTGTGGTGGAATTCATGGGATTTCTCCTATCTATCTGCAA
ACGTCCCTCACAGCCCGTAGACGTGGACGGGGAACCGCTCGACGTAGTCGTGGACTATGACCCCATTCGC
GTTTCAGAAAAGGGCATGTTGCTTGAGCAATCGCAATCCCCATATCCCGCATTAAAAAAGAAGAAAAAAA
ATAAAGAAGCAATTTATTCAGGGCGGCCGCTCGAGGGAGGCGGTGGATGGAGCCACCCCCAGTTCGAGAA
GGGCGGCGGCAGCGGCGGCGGCAGCGGCGGCGGCAGCTGGAGCCACCCCCAGTTCGAGAAGGGGCCCGTT
TAAACCCGCTGATCAGCCTCGACTGTGCCTTCTAGTTGCCAGCCATCTGTTGTTTGCCCCTCCCCCGTGC
CTTCCTTGACCCTGGAAGGTGCCACTCCCACTGTCCTTTCCTAATAAAATGAGGAAATTGCATCGCATTG
TCTGAGTAGGTGTCATTCTATTCTGGGGGGTGGGGTGGGGCAGGACAGCAAGGGGGAGGATTGGGAAGAC
AATAGCAGGCATGCTGGGGATGCGGTGGGCTCTATGGCTTCTGAGGCGGAAAGAACCAGCTGGGGCTCTA
GGGGGTATCCCC
[124 nt withheld, positions 1623-1746]
C
[91 nt withheld, positions 1748-1838]
A
[49 nt withheld, positions 1840-1888]
CCTTTGACGTTGGAGTCCACGTTCTTT
[37 nt withheld, positions 1916-1952]
ACCCTATCTCGGTCTATTCTTTTGATTTATAAGGGATTTTGCCGATTTCGGCCTATTGGTTAAAAAATGA
GCTGATTTAACAAAAATTTAACGCGAATTAATTCTGTGGAATGTGTGTCAGTTAGGGTGTGGAAAGTCCC
CAGGCTCCCCAGCAGGCAGAAGTATGCAAAGCATGCATCTCAATTAGTCAGCAACCAGGTGTGGAAAGTC
CCCAGGCTCCCCAGCAGGCAGAAGTATGCAAAGCATGCATCTCAATTAGTCAGCAACCATAGTCCCGCCC
CTAACTCCGCCCATCCCGCCCCTAACTCCGCCCAGTTCCGCCCATTCTCCGCCCCATGGCTGACTAATTT
TTTTTATTTATGCAGAGGCCGAGGCCGCCTCTGCCTCTGAGCTATTCCAGAAGTAGTGAGGAGGCTTTTT
TGGAGGCCTAGGCTTTTGCAAAAAGCTCCCGGGAGCTTGTATATCCATTTTCGGATCTGATCAGCACGTG
TTGACAATTAATCATCGGCATAGTATATCGGCATAGTATAATACGACAAGGTGAGGAACTAAACCATGGC
CAAGTTGACCAGTGCCGTTCCGGTGCTCACCGCGCGCGACGTCGCCGGAGCGGTCGAGTTCTGGACCGAC
CGGCTCGGGTTCTCCCGGGACTTCGTGGAGGACGACTTCGCCGGTGTGGTCCGGGACGACGTGACCCTGT
TCATCAGCGCGGTCCAGGACCAGGTGGTGCCGGACAACACCCTGGCCTGGGTGTGGGTGCGCGGCCTGGA
CGAGCTGTACGCCGAGTGGTCGGAGGTCGTGTCCACGAACTTCCGGGACGCCTCCGGGCCGGCCATGACC
GAGATCGGCGAGCAGCCGTGGGGGCGGGAGTTCGCCCTGCGCGACCCGGCCGGCAACTGCGTGCACTTCG
TGGCCGAGGAGCAGGACTGACACGTGCTACGAGATTTCGATTCCACCGCCGCCTTCTATGAAAGGTTGGG
CTTCGGAATCGTTTTCCGGGACGCCGGCTGGATGATCCTCCAGCGCGGGGATCTCATGCTGGAGTTCTTC
GCCCACCCCAACTTGTTTATTGCAGCTTATAATGGTTACAAATAAAGCAATAGCATCACAAATTTCACAA
ATAAAGCATTTTTTTCACTGCATTCTAGTTGTGGTTTGTCCAAACTCATCAATGTATCTTATCATGTCTG
TATACCGTCGACCTCTAGCTAGAGCTTGGCGTAATCATGGTCATAGCTGTTTCCTGTGTGAAATTGTTAT
CCGCTCACAATTCCACACAACATACGAGCCGGAAGCATAAAGTGTAAAGCCTGGGGTGCCTAATGAGTGA
GCTAACTCACATTAATTGCGTTGCGCTCACTGCCCGCTTTCCAGTCGGGAAACCTGTCGTGCCAGCTGCA
TTAATGAATCGGCCAACGCGCGGGGAGAGGCGGTTTGCGTATTGGGCGCTCTTCCGCTTCCTCGCTCACT
GACTCGCTGCGCTCGGTCGTTCGGCTGCGGCGAGCGGTATCAGCTCACTCAAAGGCGGTAATACGGTTAT
CCACAGAATCAGGGGATAACGCAGGAAAGAACATGTGAGCAAAAGGCCAGCAAAAGGCCAGGAACCGTAA
AAAGGCCGCGTTGCTGGCGTTTTTCCATAGGCTCCGCCCCCCTGACGAGCATCACAAAAATCGACGCTCA
AGTCAGAGGTGGCGAAACCCGACAGGACTATAAAGATACCAGGCGTTTCCCCCTGGAAGCTCCCTCGTGC
GCTCTCCTGTTCCGACCCTGCCGCTTACCGGATACCTGTCCGCCTTTCTCCCTTCGGGAAGCGTGGCGCT
TTCTCATAGCTCACGCTGTAGGTATCTCAGTTCGGTGTAGGTCGTTCGCTCCAAGCTGGGCTGTGTGCAC
GAACCCCCCGTTCAGCCCGACCGCTGCGCCTTATCCGGTAACTATCGTCTTGAGTCCAACCCGGTAAGAC
ACGACTTATCGCCACTGGCAGCAGCCACTGGTAACAGGATTAGCAGAGCGAGGTATGTAGGCGGTGCTAC
AGAGTTCTTGAAGTGGTGGCCTAACTACGGCTACACTAGAAGAACAGTATTTGGTATCTGCGCTCTGCTG
AAGCCAGTTACCTTCGGAAAAAGAGTTGGTAGCTCTTGATCCGGCAAACAAACCACCGCTGGTAGCGGTG
GTTTTTTTGTTTGCAAGCAGCAGATTACGCGCAGAAAAAAAGGATCTCAAGAAGATCCTTTGATCTTTTC
TACGGGGTCTGACGCTCAGTGGAACGAAAACTCACGTTAAGGGATTTTGGTCATGAGATTATCAAAAAGG
ATCTTCACCTAGATCCTTTTAAATTAAAAATGAAGTTTTAAATCAATCTAAAGTATATATGAGTAAACTT
GGTCTGACAGTTACCAATGCTTAATCAGTGAGGCACCTATCTCAGCGATCTGTCTATTTCGTTCATCCAT
AGTTGCCTGACTCCCCGTCGTGTAGATAACTACGATACGGGAGGGCTTACCATCTGGCCCCAGTGCTGCA
ATGATACCGCGAGACCCACGCTCACCGGCTCCAGATTTATCAGCAATAAACCAGCCAGCCGGAAGGGCCG
AGCGCAGAAGTGGTCCTGCAACTTTATCCGCCTCCATCCAGTCTATTAATTGTTGCCGGGAAGCTAGAGT
AAGTAGTTCGCCAGTTAATAGTTTGCGCAACGTTGTTGCCATTGCTACAGGCATCGTGGTGTCACGCTCG
TCGTTTGGTATGGCTTCATTCAGCTCCGGTTCCCAACGATCAAGGCGAGTTACATGATCCCCCATGTTGT
GCAAAAAAGCGGTTAGCTCCTTCGGTCCTCCGATCGTTGTCAGAAGTAAGTTGGCCGCAGTGTTATCACT
CATGGTTATGGCAGCACTGCATAATTCTCTTACTGTCATGCCATCCGTAAGATGCTTTTCTGTGACTGGT
GAGTACTCAACCAAGTCATTCTGAGAATAGTGTATGCGGCGACCGAGTTGCTCTTGCCCGGCGTCAATAC
GGGATAATACCGCGCCACATAGCAGAACTTTAAAAGTGCTCATCATTGGAAAACGTTCTTCGGGGCGAAA
ACTCTCAAGGATCTTACCGCTGTTGAGATCCAGTTCGATGTAACCCACTCGTGCACCCAACTGATCTTCA
GCATCTTTTACTTTCACCAGCGTTTCTGGGTGAGCAAAAACAGGAAGGCAAAATGCCGCAAAAAAGGGAA
TAAGGGCGACACGGAAATGTTGAATACTCATACTCTTCCTTTTTCAATATTATTGAAGCATTTATCAGGG
TTATTGTCTCATGAGCGGATACATATTTGAATGTATTTAGAAAAATAAACAAATAGGGGTTCCGCGCACA
TTTCCCCGAAAAGTGCCACCTGACGTC
